Addgene plasmid #164703: pVG45
Purpose: yEVenus under the control of CUP1 promoter
Depositing lab: Sahand Jamal Rahi. Depositing organization: Swiss Federal Institute of Technology (EPFL). Publication: Multidimensional characterization of inducible promoters and a highly light-sensitive LOV-transcription factor. Gligorovski V, Sadeghi A, Rahi SJ. Nat Commun. 2023 Jun 27;14(1):3810. doi: 10.1038/s41467-023-38959-8. PubMed 37369667.
Backbone
  Vector backbone: pRS406
  Vector type: Yeast Expression
  Selectable markers: URA3
Growth in bacteria
  Bacterial resistance: Ampicillin, 100 μg/mL
  Growth temperature: 37°C
  Growth strain: DH5alpha
  Copy number: High Copy
Gene/Insert
  Gene/Insert name: CUP1pr - yEVenus - CLN2 PEST - ADH1t
  Species: S. cerevisiae (budding yeast)
  Cloning method: Restriction Enzyme; 5′ cloning site BamHI (unknown if destroyed); 3′ cloning site PacI (unknown if destroyed)
Terms and licenses: Academic/Nonprofit Terms; Industry Terms: Not Available to Industry
Depositor comments: yEVenus is a codon-optimized yEGFP variant with F46L, S65G, V68L, S72A, M153T, V163A, S175G, and T203Y mutations. Please visit https://www.biorxiv.org/content/10.1101/2020.08.16.253310v2 for bioRxiv preprint.
How to cite: pVG45 was a gift from Sahand Jamal Rahi (Addgene plasmid # 164703 ; http://n2t.net/addgene:164703 ; RRID:Addgene_164703)
