[The description below was written by a language model from this plasmid's Addgene catalogue record and pLannotate feature annotations shown in this document.]
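Description:
pVG45 is a yeast expression reporter plasmid built on pRS406, an integrating shuttle vector for Saccharomyces cerevisiae. Consistent with that backbone, the feature table shows no yeast replication origin or centromere, so stable maintenance in yeast depends on chromosomal integration. Selection in yeast is through the URA3 marker under its own promoter, which complements uracil auxotrophy and can be counterselected with 5-FOA. In E. coli the plasmid is propagated through a high-copy ColE1/pUC-type origin with ampicillin resistance (AmpR/bla). The remaining backbone elements are pBluescript-derived: an f1 origin, lacZα and lac promoter/operator remnants, T3 and T7 promoters, and fragments of the multiple cloning site flanking the insert.

The payload is a single cassette, CUP1pr – yEVenus – CLN2 PEST – ADH1t. The copper-regulated CUP1 metallothionein promoter drives yEVenus, a yeast codon-optimized yellow fluorescent variant of yEGFP. The automated annotation labels this reading frame as YPet, which reflects similarity among yellow GFP derivatives rather than a different reporter. Fused directly to its C-terminus is a fragment of the G1 cyclin Cln2 containing its PEST degradation sequence, and the ADH1 terminator ends the transcript. A PEST region destabilizes the fluorescent protein, so the signal follows changes in promoter activity more closely instead of accumulating over time. The associated publication concerns the multidimensional characterization of inducible promoters, and this construct fits that purpose as a fluorescent readout of CUP1 promoter activity, such as its induction by Cu2+, in budding yeast.
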