Features (pLannotate 1.2.2; 22 found; start..end, strand, type, name):
      1..235     +  promoter       CUP1 promoter: S. cerevisiae CUP1; inducible metallothionein promoter, regulated by Cu2+
    296..1009    +  CDS            YPet: yellow fluorescent protein optimized for FRET with CyPet (Nguyen and Daugherty, 2005)
   1010..1543    +  CDS            CLN2 (fragment): CG12_YEAST - Experimental evidence at protein level: Swiss-Prot protein existence level 1. Essential for the control of the cell cycle at the G1/S (start) transition. Interacts with the CDC28 protein kinase to form MPF. From Saccharomyces cerevisiae (strain ATCC 204508 / S288c) (Baker's yeast).
   1567..1754    +  terminator     ADH1 terminator: S. cerevisiae ADH1; transcription terminator for the S. cerevisiae alcohol dehydrogenase 1 (ADH1) gene
   1785..1855    +  misc_feature   MCS (fragment): pBluescript multiple cloning site
   1864..1882    -  promoter       T7 promoter: promoter for bacteriophage T7 RNA polymerase
   1890..2045    +  CDS            lacZα (fragment): LacZα fragment of β-galactosidase; lacZ fragment
   2049..2477    +  rep_origin     f1 ori (sequence partly withheld): f1 bacteriophage origin of replication; arrow indicates direction of (+) strand synthesis
   2505..2556    -  misc_feature   bom (fragment): basis of mobility region from pBR322
   2635..3438    -  CDS            URA3: orotidine-5'-phosphate decarboxylase, required for uracil biosynthesis; S. cerevisiae URA3; yeast auxotrophic marker, counterselectable with 5-fluoroorotic acid (5-FOA)
   3439..3654    -  promoter       URA3 promoter: S. cerevisiae URA3
   3662..3711    -  misc_feature   bom (fragment): basis of mobility region from pBR322
   3813..3848    -  CDS            rop (fragment): Rop protein, which maintains plasmids at low copy number; rop
   3943..4047    +  promoter       AmpR promoter: bla
   4048..4908    +  CDS            AmpR: β-lactamase; bla; confers resistance to ampicillin, carbenicillin, and related antibiotics
   5079..5667    +  rep_origin     ori: high-copy-number ColE1/pMB1/pBR322/pUC origin of replication
   5850..5942    +  CDS            lacI (fragment): lac repressor; lacI; The lac repressor binds to the lac operator to inhibit transcription in E. coli. This inhibition can be relieved by adding lactose or isopropyl-β-D-thiogalactopyranoside (IPTG).
   5955..5976    +  protein_bind   CAP binding site: CAP binding activates transcription in the presence of cAMP. E. coli catabolite activator protein
   5991..6021    +  promoter       lac promoter: promoter for the E. coli lac operon
   6029..6045    +  protein_bind   lac operator: The lac repressor binds to the lac operator to inhibit transcription in E. coli. This inhibition can be relieved by adding lactose or isopropyl-β-D-thiogalactopyranoside (IPTG). lac repressor encoded by lacI
   6090..6108    +  promoter       T3 promoter: promoter for bacteriophage T3 RNA polymerase
   6121..6144    +  misc_feature   MCS (fragment): pBluescript multiple cloning site
>Addgene plasmid #164703 | pVG45 | addgene full sequence | sequence record 326724 | Addgene NGS Result
CTAGTTAGAAAAAGACATTTTTGCTGTCAGTCACTGTCAAGAGATTCTTTTGCTGGCATTTCTTCTAGAA
GCAAAAAGAGCGATGCGTCTTTTCCGCTGAACCGTTCCAGCAAAAAAGACTACCAACGCAATATGGATTG
TCAGAATCATATAAAAGAGAAGCAAATAACTCCTTGTCTTGTATCAATTGCATTATAATATCTTCTTGTT
AGTGCAATATCATATAGAAGTCATCGAAATAGATATTAAGAAAAACAAACTGTACAATCAATCAATCAAT
CATCACTTAATTAACATGTCTAAAGGTGAAGAATTATTCACTGGTGTTGTCCCAATTTTGGTTGAATTAG
ATGGTGATGTTAATGGTCACAAATTTTCTGTCTCCGGTGAAGGTGAAGGTGATGCTACTTACGGTAAATT
GACCTTAAAATTGATTTGTACTACTGGTAAATTGCCAGTTCCATGGCCAACCTTAGTCACTACTTTAGGT
TATGGTTTGCAATGTTTTGCTAGATACCCAGATCATATGAAACAACATGACTTTTTCAAGTCTGCCATGC
CAGAAGGTTATGTTCAAGAAAGAACTATTTTTTTCAAAGATGACGGTAACTACAAGACCAGAGCTGAAGT
CAAGTTTGAAGGTGATACCTTAGTTAATAGAATCGAATTAAAAGGTATTGATTTTAAAGAAGATGGTAAC
ATTTTAGGTCACAAATTGGAATACAACTATAACTCTCACAATGTTTACATCACTGCTGACAAACAAAAGA
ATGGTATCAAAGCTAACTTCAAAATTAGACACAACATTGAAGATGGTGGTGTTCAATTAGCTGACCATTA
TCAACAAAATACTCCAATTGGTGATGGTCCAGTCTTGTTACCAGACAACCATTACTTATCCTATCAATCT
GCCTTATCCAAAGATCCAAACGAAAAGAGAGACCACATGGTCTTGTTAGAATTTGTTACTGCTGCTGGTA
TTACCCATGGTATTGATGAATTGTACAAAGCATCCAACTTGAACATTTCGAGAAAGCTTACCATATCAAC
CCCATCATGCTCTTTCGAAAATTCAAATAGCACATCCATTCCTTCGCCCGCTTCCTCATCTCAAAGCCAC
ACTCCAATGAGAAACATGAGCTCACTCTCTGATAACAGCGTTTTCAGCCGGAATATGGAACAATCATCAC
CAATCACTCCAAGTATGTACCAATTTGGTCAGCAGCAGTCAAACAGTATATGTGGTAGCACCGTTAGTGT
GAATAGTCTGGTGAATACAAATAACAAACAAAGGATCTACGAACAAATCACGGGTCCTAACAGCAATAAC
GCAACCAATGATTATATTGATTTGCTAAACCTAAATGAGTCTAACAAGGAAAACCAAAATCCCGCAACGG
CGCATTACCTCAATGGGGGCCCACCCAAGACAAGCTTCATTAACCATGGAATGTTCCCCTCGCCAACTGG
GACCATAAATAGCGGTAAATCTAGCAGTGCCTCATCTTTAATTTCTTTTGGTATGGGCAATACCCAAGTA
ATATAGGGCGCGCCACTTCTAAATAAGCGAATTTCTTATGATTTATGATTTTTATTATTAAATAAGTTAT
AAAAAAAATAAGTGTATACAAATTTTAAAGTGACTCTTAGGTTTTAAAACGAAAATTCTTATTCTTGAGT
AACTCTTTCCTGTAGGTCAGGTTGCTTTCTCAGGTATAGTATGAGGTCGCTCTTATTGACCACACCTCTA
CCGGCAGATCCGCTAGGGATAACAGGGTAATATAGATCCCCCGGGCTGCAGGAATTCGATATCAAGCTTA
TCGATACCGTCGACCTCGAGGGGGGGCCCGGTACCCAATTCGCCCTATAGTGAGTCGTATTACGCGCGCT
CACTGGCCGTCGTTTTACAACGTCGTGACTGGGAAAACCCTGGCGTTACCCAACTTAATCGCCTTGCAGC
ACATCCCCCTTTCGCCAGCTGGCGTAATAGCGAAGAGGCCCGCACCGATCGCCCTTCCCAACAGTTGCGC
AGCCTGAATGGCGAATGG
[124 nt withheld, positions 2049-2172]
C
[91 nt withheld, positions 2174-2264]
A
[49 nt withheld, positions 2266-2314]
CCTTTGACGTTGGAGTCCACGTTCTTT
[37 nt withheld, positions 2342-2378]
ACCCTATCTCGGTCTATTCTTTTGATTTATAAGGGATTTTGCCGATTTCGGCCTATTGGTTAAAAAATGA
GCTGATTTAACAAAAATTTAACGCGAATTTTAACAAAATATTAACGCTTACAATTTCCTGATGCGGTATT
TTCTCCTTACGCATCTGTGCGGTATTTCACACCGCATAGGGTAATAACTGATATAATTAAATTGAAGCTC
TAATTTGTGAGTTTAGTATACATGCATTTACTTATAATACAGTTTTTTAGTTTTGCTGGCCGCATCTTCT
CAAATATGCTTCCCAGCCTGCTTTTCTGTAACGTTCACCCTCTACCTTAGCATCCCTTCCCTTTGCAAAT
AGTCCTCTTCCAACAATAATAATGTCAGATCCTGTAGAGACCACATCATCCACGGTTCTATACTGTTGAC
CCAATGCGTCTCCCTTGTCATCTAAACCCACACCGGGTGTCATAATCAACCAATCGTAACCTTCATCTCT
TCCACCCATGTCTCTTTGAGCAATAAAGCCGATAACAAAATCTTTGTCGCTCTTCGCAATGTCAACAGTA
CCCTTAGTATATTCTCCAGTAGATAGGGAGCCCTTGCATGACAATTCTGCTAACATCAAAAGGCCTCTAG
GTTCCTTTGTTACTTCTTCTGCCGCCTGCTTCAAACCGCTAACAATACCTGGGCCCACCACACCGTGTGC
ATTCGTAATGTCTGCCCATTCTGCTATTCTGTATACACCCGCAGAGTACTGCAATTTGACTGTATTACCA
ATGTCAGCAAATTTTCTGTCTTCGAAGAGTAAAAAATTGTACTTGGCGGATAATGCCTTTAGCGGCTTAA
CTGTGCCCTCCATGGAAAAATCAGTCAAGATATCCACATGTGTTTTTAGTAAACAAATTTTGGGACCTAA
TGCTTCAACTAACTCCAGTAATTCCTTGGTGGTACGAACATCCAATGAAGCACACAAGTTTGTTTGCTTT
TCGTGCATGATATTAAATAGCTTGGCAGCAACAGGACTAGGATGAGTAGCAGCACGTTCCTTATATGTAG
CTTTCGACATGATTTATCTTCGTTTCCTGCAGGTTTTTGTTCTGTGCAGTTGGGTTAAGAATACTGGGCA
ATTTCATGTTTCTTCAACACTACATATGCGTATATATACCAATCTAAGTCTGTGCTCCTTCCTTCGTTCT
TCCTTCTGTTCGGAGATTACCGAATCAAAAAAATTTCAAGGAAACCGAAATCAAAAAAAAGAATAAAAAA
AAAATGATGAATTGAAAAGGTGGTATGGTGCACTCTCAGTACAATCTGCTCTGATGCCGCATAGTTAAGC
CAGCCCCGACACCCGCCAACACCCGCTGACGCGCCCTGACGGGCTTGTCTGCTCCCGGCATCCGCTTACA
GACAAGCTGTGACCGTCTCCGGGAGCTGCATGTGTCAGAGGTTTTCACCGTCATCACCGAAACGCGCGAG
ACGAAAGGGCCTCGTGATACGCCTATTTTTATAGGTTAATGTCATGATAATAATGGTTTCTTAGACGTCA
GGTGGCACTTTTCGGGGAAATGTGCGCGGAACCCCTATTTGTTTATTTTTCTAAATACATTCAAATATGT
ATCCGCTCATGAGACAATAACCCTGATAAATGCTTCAATAATATTGAAAAAGGAAGAGTATGAGTATTCA
ACATTTCCGTGTCGCCCTTATTCCCTTTTTTGCGGCATTTTGCCTTCCTGTTTTTGCTCACCCAGAAACG
CTGGTGAAAGTAAAAGATGCTGAAGATCAGTTGGGTGCACGAGTGGGTTACATCGAACTGGATCTCAACA
GCGGTAAGATCCTTGAGAGTTTTCGCCCCGAAGAACGTTTTCCAATGATGAGCACTTTTAAAGTTCTGCT
ATGTGGCGCGGTATTATCCCGTATTGACGCCGGGCAAGAGCAACTCGGTCGCCGCATACACTATTCTCAG
AATGACTTGGTTGAGTACTCACCAGTCACAGAAAAGCATCTTACGGATGGCATGACAGTAAGAGAATTAT
GCAGTGCTGCCATAACCATGAGTGATAACACTGCGGCCAACTTACTTCTGACAACGATCGGAGGACCGAA
GGAGCTAACCGCTTTTTTGCACAACATGGGGGATCATGTAACTCGCCTTGATCGTTGGGAACCGGAGCTG
AATGAAGCCATACCAAACGACGAGCGTGACACCACGATGCCTGTAGCAATGGCAACAACGTTGCGCAAAC
TATTAACTGGCGAACTACTTACTCTAGCTTCCCGGCAACAATTAATAGACTGGATGGAGGCGGATAAAGT
TGCAGGACCACTTCTGCGCTCGGCCCTTCCGGCTGGCTGGTTTATTGCTGATAAATCTGGAGCCGGTGAG
CGTGGGTCTCGCGGTATCATTGCAGCACTGGGGCCAGATGGTAAGCCCTCCCGTATCGTAGTTATCTACA
CGACGGGGAGTCAGGCAACTATGGATGAACGAAATAGACAGATCGCTGAGATAGGTGCCTCACTGATTAA
GCATTGGTAACTGTCAGACCAAGTTTACTCATATATACTTTAGATTGATTTAAAACTTCATTTTTAATTT
AAAAGGATCTAGGTGAAGATCCTTTTTGATAATCTCATGACCAAAATCCCTTAACGTGAGTTTTCGTTCC
ACTGAGCGTCAGACCCCGTAGAAAAGATCAAAGGATCTTCTTGAGATCCTTTTTTTCTGCGCGTAATCTG
CTGCTTGCAAACAAAAAAACCACCGCTACCAGCGGTGGTTTGTTTGCCGGATCAAGAGCTACCAACTCTT
TTTCCGAAGGTAACTGGCTTCAGCAGAGCGCAGATACCAAATACTGTTCTTCTAGTGTAGCCGTAGTTAG
GCCACCACTTCAAGAACTCTGTAGCACCGCCTACATACCTCGCTCTGCTAATCCTGTTACCAGTGGCTGC
TGCCAGTGGCGATAAGTCGTGTCTTACCGGGTTGGACTCAAGACGATAGTTACCGGATAAGGCGCAGCGG
TCGGGCTGAACGGGGGGTTCGTGCACACAGCCCAGCTTGGAGCGAACGACCTACACCGAACTGAGATACC
TACAGCGTGAGCTATGAGAAAGCGCCACGCTTCCCGAAGGGAGAAAGGCGGACAGGTATCCGGTAAGCGG
CAGGGTCGGAACAGGAGAGCGCACGAGGGAGCTTCCAGGGGGAAACGCCTGGTATCTTTATAGTCCTGTC
GGGTTTCGCCACCTCTGACTTGAGCGTCGATTTTTGTGATGCTCGTCAGGGGGGCGGAGCCTATGGAAAA
ACGCCAGCAACGCGGCCTTTTTACGGTTCCTGGCCTTTTGCTGGCCTTTTGCTCACATGTTCTTTCCTGC
GTTATCCCCTGATTCTGTGGATAACCGTATTACCGCCTTTGAGTGAGCTGATACCGCTCGCCGCAGCCGA
ACGACCGAGCGCAGCGAGTCAGTGAGCGAGGAAGCGGAAGAGCGCCCAATACGCAAACCGCCTCTCCCCG
CGCGTTGGCCGATTCATTAATGCAGCTGGCACGACAGGTTTCCCGACTGGAAAGCGGGCAGTGAGCGCAA
CGCAATTAATGTGAGTTAGCTCACTCATTAGGCACCCCAGGCTTTACACTTTATGCTTCCGGCTCGTATG
TTGTGTGGAATTGTGAGCGGATAACAATTTCACACAGGAAACAGCTATGACCATGATTACGCCAAGCGCG
CAATTAACCCTCACTAAAGGGAACAAAAGCTGGAGCTCCACCGCGGTGGCGGCCGCCAGCTGAAGCTTCG
TACGCTGCAGGTCGACGGATCCTAAGCCGATCCCATTACCGACATTTGGGCGCTATACGTGCATATGTTC
ATGTATGTATCTGTATTTAAAACACTTTTGTATTATTTTTCCTCATATATGTGTATAGGTTTATACGGAT
GATTTAATTATTACTTCACCACCCTTTATTTCAGGCTGATATCTTAGCCTTGTTA
